Addgene plasmid #220623: MAP72_MS2
Purpose: (Empty Backbone) Cassette vector to enable overexpression of rNTases as MS2 coat protein fusions in S. cerevisiae.
Depositing lab: Marvin Wickens. Depositing organization: University of Wisconsin, Madison. Publication: Unbiased screen of RNA tailing activities reveals a poly(UG) polymerase. Preston MA, Porter DF, Chen F, Buter N, Lapointe CP, Keles S, Kimble J, Wickens M. Nat Methods. 2019 May;16(5):437-445. doi: 10.1038/s41592-019-0370-6. Epub 2019 Apr 15. PubMed 30988468.
Backbone
  Vector backbone: Leu2 YEplac181
  Backbone size (bp): 5000
  Vector type: Yeast Expression ; shuttle vector
  Selectable markers: LEU2
Growth in bacteria
  Bacterial resistance: Ampicillin, 100 μg/mL
  Growth temperature: 37°C
  Growth strain: DH5alpha
  Copy number: High Copy
Gene/Insert
  Cloning method: Restriction Enzyme
Terms and licenses: Academic/Nonprofit Terms; Industry Terms: Not Available to Industry
How to cite: MAP72_MS2 was a gift from Marvin Wickens (Addgene plasmid # 220623 ; http://n2t.net/addgene:220623 ; RRID:Addgene_220623)
