[The description below was written by a language model from this plasmid's Addgene catalogue record and pLannotate feature annotations shown in this document.]
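Description:
MAP72_MS2 is an empty-backbone yeast expression and E. coli shuttle vector built on the LEU2-marked, 2μ-based YEplac181 backbone. It serves as a cassette vector into which ribonucleotidyl transferase (rNTase) coding sequences are cloned by restriction enzymes, so that they can be overexpressed in Saccharomyces cerevisiae as fusions to the bacteriophage MS2 coat protein. In bacteria the plasmid replicates at high copy from a ColE1/pUC-type origin and is selected with ampicillin through the β-lactamase gene and its native promoter. In yeast the 2μ origin maintains it as a multicopy episome, and the LEU2 gene with its own promoter complements leucine auxotrophy. The catalogue gives a backbone size of about 5 kb, while the sequenced record is 7,084 nt. Remnants of the parental cloning region are also annotated, including lac promoter/operator elements, lacZα and lacI fragments, and short bom, tet promoter and RAF1 fragments.

The expression cassette lies on the reverse strand. It is driven by the strong constitutive S. cerevisiae TEF1 promoter, which spans the numbering origin of the record. The promoter is followed by the MS2 coat protein coding sequence in its N55K form, a short polyhistidine tag annotated as a fragment of a 9xHis tag, a small fragment of ADH1 coding sequence, and the ADH1 transcription terminator. The MS2 coat protein binds a specific RNA stem-loop with high affinity, so a fused enzyme can be tethered to a reporter RNA carrying that hairpin. This fits the associated screen of RNA tailing activities. The record does not state the exact cloning sites or where the inserted enzyme sits relative to the MS2 moiety.
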