Features (pLannotate 1.2.2; 19 found; start..end, strand, type, name):
    460..476     -  protein_bind   lac operator: The lac repressor binds to the lac operator to inhibit transcription in E. coli. This inhibition can be relieved by adding lactose or isopropyl-β-D-thiogalactopyranoside (IPTG). lac repressor encoded by lacI
    484..514     -  promoter       lac promoter: promoter for the E. coli lac operon
    529..550     -  protein_bind   CAP binding site: CAP binding activates transcription in the presence of cAMP. E. coli catabolite activator protein
    563..655     -  CDS            lacI (fragment): lac repressor; lacI; The lac repressor binds to the lac operator to inhibit transcription in E. coli. This inhibition can be relieved by adding lactose or isopropyl-β-D-thiogalactopyranoside (IPTG).
    838..1426    -  rep_origin     ori: high-copy-number ColE1/pMB1/pBR322/pUC origin of replication
   1597..2457    -  CDS            AmpR: β-lactamase; bla; confers resistance to ampicillin, carbenicillin, and related antibiotics
   2458..2562    -  promoter       AmpR promoter: bla
   2668..3073    +  promoter       LEU2 promoter: S. cerevisiae LEU2
   3074..4165    +  CDS            LEU2: LEU3_YEAST - Experimental evidence at protein level: Swiss-Prot protein existence level 1. Catalyzes the oxidation of 3-carboxy-2-hydroxy-4- methylpentanoate (3-isopropylmalate) to 3-carboxy-4-methyl-2- oxopentanoate. The product decarboxylates to 4-methyl-2 oxopentanoate. From Saccharomyces cerevisiae (strain ATCC 204508 / S288c) (Baker's yeast).
   4285..4301    +  promoter       tet promoter (fragment): E. coli promoter for tetracycline efflux protein gene
   4306..5652    +  rep_origin     2μ ori: yeast 2μ plasmid origin of replication
   5806..5889    -  CDS            RAF1 (fragment): RAF_YEAST - Experimental evidence at transcript level: Swiss-Prot protein existence level 2. Antagonizes transcriptional repression of recombinase FLP by REP1-REP2. May play a role in plasmid partitioning. From Saccharomyces cerevisiae (strain ATCC 204508 / S288c) (Baker's yeast).
   5896..5946    +  misc_feature   bom (fragment): basis of mobility region from pBR322
   5952..6106    -  CDS            lacZα (fragment): LacZα fragment of β-galactosidase; lacZ fragment
   6134..6299    -  terminator     ADH1 terminator: S. cerevisiae ADH1; transcription terminator for the S. cerevisiae alcohol dehydrogenase 1 (ADH1) gene
   6303..6431    -  CDS            ADH1 (fragment): ADH1_YEAST - Also known as ADC1. Experimental evidence at protein level: Swiss-Prot protein existence level 1. This isozyme preferentially catalyzes the conversion of primary unbranched alcohols to their corresponding aldehydes. Also shows activity toward secondary alcohols. From Saccharomyces cerevisiae (strain ATCC 204508 / S288c) (Baker's yeast).
   6437..6454    -  CDS            9xHis (fragment): 9xHis affinity tag
   6527..6913    -  CDS            MS2-N55K: bacteriophage MS2 coat protein binds with high affinity to a specific stem-loop structure in the viral RNA (Lim et al., 1994)
   6936..259     -  promoter       TEF1 promoter (across the origin): S. cerevisiae TEF1; promoter for EF-1α
>Addgene plasmid #220623 | MAP72_MS2 | addgene full sequence | sequence record 436938 | Addgene NGS Result
AAAAAAAAAAATTTTCAAGAAAAAGAAACGTGATAAAAATTTTTATTGCCTTTTTCGACGAAGAAAAAGA
AACGAGGCGGTCTCTTTTTTCTTTTCCAAACCTTTAGTACGGGTAATTAACGACACCCTAGAGGAAGAAA
GAGGGGAAATTTAGTATGCTGTGCTTGGGTGTTTTGAAGTGGTACGGCGATGCGCGGAGTCCGAGAAAAT
CTGGAAGAGTAAAAAAGGAGTAGAAACATTTTGAAGCTATGGTGTGTGGGGGATCACTTGTGGGGGATTG
GGTGTGATGTAAGGATTCGCGGTCCTCGAAAATTAAAAGTCCAACGCGCCTGTTGCTTCCTATGTGATAT
GTATTATATGTAATATGCATAAATATATCTACTGCATTGTATTTTGAACGTACAAAGTATGCATTGTAAG
CTTGGCGTAATCATGGTCATAGCTGTTTCCTGTGTGAAATTGTTATCCGCTCACAATTCCACACAACATA
CGAGCCGGAAGCATAAAGTGTAAAGCCTGGGGTGCCTAATGAGTGAGCTAACTCACATTAATTGCGTTGC
GCTCACTGCCCGCTTTCCAGTCGGGAAACCTGTCGTGCCAGCTGCATTAATGAATCGGCCAACGCGCGGG
GAGAGGCGGTTTGCGTATTGGGCGCTCTTCCGCTTCCTCGCTCACTGACTCGCTGCGCTCGGTCGTTCGG
CTGCGGCGAGCGGTATCAGCTCACTCAAAGGCGGTAATACGGTTATCCACAGAATCAGGGGATAACGCAG
GAAAGAACATGTGAGCAAAAGGCCAGCAAAAGGCCAGGAACCGTAAAAAGGCCGCGTTGCTGGCGTTTTT
CCATAGGCTCCGCCCCCCTGACGAGCATCACAAAAATCGACGCTCAAGTCAGAGGTGGCGAAACCCGACA
GGACTATAAAGATACCAGGCGTTTCCCCCTGGAAGCTCCCTCGTGCGCTCTCCTGTTCCGACCCTGCCGC
TTACCGGATACCTGTCCGCCTTTCTCCCTTCGGGAAGCGTGGCGCTTTCTCATAGCTCACGCTGTAGGTA
TCTCAGTTCGGTGTAGGTCGTTCGCTCCAAGCTGGGCTGTGTGCACGAACCCCCCGTTCAGCCCGACCGC
TGCGCCTTATCCGGTAACTATCGTCTTGAGTCCAACCCGGTAAGACACGACTTATCGCCACTGGCAGCAG
CCACTGGTAACAGGATTAGCAGAGCGAGGTATGTAGGCGGTGCTACAGAGTTCTTGAAGTGGTGGCCTAA
CTACGGCTACACTAGAAGAACAGTATTTGGTATCTGCGCTCTGCTGAAGCCAGTTACCTTCGGAAAAAGA
GTTGGTAGCTCTTGATCCGGCAAACAAACCACCGCTGGTAGCGGTGGTTTTTTTGTTTGCAAGCAGCAGA
TTACGCGCAGAAAAAAAGGATCTCAAGAAGATCCTTTGATCTTTTCTACGGGGTCTGACGCTCAGTGGAA
CGAAAACTCACGTTAAGGGATTTTGGTCATGAGATTATCAAAAAGGATCTTCACCTAGATCCTTTTAAAT
TAAAAATGAAGTTTTAAATCAATCTAAAGTATATATGAGTAAACTTGGTCTGACAGTTACCAATGCTTAA
TCAGTGAGGCACCTATCTCAGCGATCTGTCTATTTCGTTCATCCATAGTTGCCTGACTCCCCGTCGTGTA
GATAACTACGATACGGGAGGGCTTACCATCTGGCCCCAGTGCTGCAATGATACCGCGAGACCCACGCTCA
CCGGCTCCAGATTTATCAGCAATAAACCAGCCAGCCGGAAGGGCCGAGCGCAGAAGTGGTCCTGCAACTT
TATCCGCCTCCATCCAGTCTATTAATTGTTGCCGGGAAGCTAGAGTAAGTAGTTCGCCAGTTAATAGTTT
GCGCAACGTTGTTGCCATTGCTACAGGCATCGTGGTGTCACGCTCGTCGTTTGGTATGGCTTCATTCAGC
TCCGGTTCCCAACGATCAAGGCGAGTTACATGATCCCCCATGTTGTGCAAAAAAGCGGTTAGCTCCTTCG
GTCCTCCGATCGTTGTCAGAAGTAAGTTGGCCGCAGTGTTATCACTCATGGTTATGGCAGCACTGCATAA
TTCTCTTACTGTCATGCCATCCGTAAGATGCTTTTCTGTGACTGGTGAGTACTCAACCAAGTCATTCTGA
GAATAGTGTATGCGGCGACCGAGTTGCTCTTGCCCGGCGTCAATACGGGATAATACCGCGCCACATAGCA
GAACTTTAAAAGTGCTCATCATTGGAAAACGTTCTTCGGGGCGAAAACTCTCAAGGATCTTACCGCTGTT
GAGATCCAGTTCGATGTAACCCACTCGTGCACCCAACTGATCTTCAGCATCTTTTACTTTCACCAGCGTT
TCTGGGTGAGCAAAAACAGGAAGGCAAAATGCCGCAAAAAAGGGAATAAGGGCGACACGGAAATGTTGAA
TACTCATACTCTTCCTTTTTCAATATTATTGAAGCATTTATCAGGGTTATTGTCTCATGAGCGGATACAT
ATTTGAATGTATTTAGAAAAATAAACAAATAGGGGTTCCGCGCACATTTCCCCGAAAAGTGCCACCTGAC
GTCTAAGAAACCATTATTATCATGACATTAACCTATAAAAATAGGCGTATCACGAGGCCCTTTCGTCTTC
AAGAATTAACTGTGGGAATACTCAGGTATCGTAAGATGCAAGAGTTCGAATCTCTTAGCAACCATTATTT
TTTTCCTCAACATAACGAGAACACACAGGGGCGCTATCGCACAGAATCAAATTCGATGACTGGAAATTTT
TTGTTAATTTCAGAGGTCGCCTGACGCATATACCTTTTTCAACTGAAAAATTGGGAGAAAAAGGAAAGGT
GAGAGCGCCGGAACCGGCTTTTCATATAGAATAGAGAAGCGTTCATGACTAAATGCTTGCATCACAATAC
TTGAAGTTGACAATATTATTTAAGGACCTATTGTTTTTTCCAATAGGTGGTTAGCAATCGTCTTACTTTC
TAACTTTTCTTACCTTTTACATTTCAGCAATATATATATATATTTCAAGGATATACCATTCTAATGTCTG
CCCCTAAGAAGATCGTCGTTTTGCCAGGTGACCACGTTGGTCAAGAAATCACAGCCGAAGCCATTAAGGT
TCTTAAAGCTATTTCTGATGTTCGTTCCAATGTCAAGTTCGATTTCGAAAATCATTTAATTGGTGGTGCT
GCTATCGATGCTACAGGTGTTCCACTTCCAGATGAGGCGCTGGAAGCCTCCAAGAAGGCTGATGCCGTTT
TGTTAGGTGCTGTGGGTGGTCCTAAATGGGGTACAGGTAGTGTTAGACCTGAACAAGGTTTACTAAAAAT
CCGTAAAGAACTTCAATTGTACGCCAACTTAAGACCATGTAACTTTGCATCCGACTCTCTTTTAGACTTA
TCTCCAATCAAGCCACAATTTGCTAAAGGTACTGACTTCGTTGTTGTCAGAGAATTAGTGGGAGGTATTT
ACTTTGGTAAGAGAAAGGAAGACGATGGTGATGGTGTCGCTTGGGATAGTGAACAATACACCGTTCCAGA
AGTGCAAAGAATCACAAGAATGGCCGCTTTCATGGCCCTACAACATGAGCCACCATTGCCTATTTGGTCC
TTGGATAAAGCTAATGTTTTGGCCTCTTCAAGATTATGGAGAAAAACTGTGGAGGAAACCATCAAGAACG
AATTTCCTACATTGAAGGTTCAACATCAATTGATTGATTCTGCCGCCATGATCCTAGTTAAGAACCCAAC
CCACCTAAATGGTATTATAATCACCAGCAACATGTTTGGTGATATCATCTCCGATGAAGCCTCCGTTATC
CCAGGTTCCTTGGGTTTGTTGCCATCTGCGTCCTTGGCCTCTTTGCCAGACAAGAACACCGCATTTGGTT
TGTACGAACCATGCCACGGTTCTGCTCCAGATTTGCCAAAGAATAAGGTCAACCCTATCGCCACTATCTT
GTCTGCTGCAATGATGTTGAAATTGTCATTGAACTTGCCTGAAGAAGGTAAGGCCATTGAAGATGCAGTT
AAAAAGGTTTTGGATGCAGGTATCAGAACTGGTGATTTAGGTGGTTCCAACAGTACCACCGAAGTCGGTG
ATGCTGTCGCCGAAGAAGTTAAGAAAATCCTTGCTTAAAAAGATTCTCTTTTTTTATGATATTTGTACAT
AAACTTTATAAATGAAATTCATAATAGAAACGACACGAAATTACAAAATGGAATATGTTCATAGGGTAGA
ATTAATTCTCATGTTTGACAGCTTATCATCGGATCGATCCAATATCAAAGGAAATGATAGCATTGAAGGA
TGAGACTAATCCAATTGAGGAGTGGCAGCATATAGAACAGCTAAAGGGTAGTGCTGAAGGAAGCATACGA
TACCCCGCATGGAATGGGATAATATCACAGGAGGTACTAGACTACCTTTCATCCTACATAAATAGACGCA
TATAAGTACGCATTTAAGCATAAACACGCACTATGCCGTTCTTCTCATGTATATATATATACAGGCAACA
CGCAGATATAGGTGCGACGTGAACAGTGAGCTGTATGTGCGCAGCTCGCGTTGCATTTTCGGAAGCGCTC
GTTTTCGGAAACGCTTTGAAGTTCCTATTCCGAAGTTCCTATTCTCTAGCTAGAAAGTATAGGAACTTCA
GAGCGCTTTTGAAAACCAAAAGCGCTCTGAAGACGCACTTTCAAAAAACCAAAAACGCACCGGACTGTAA
CGAGCTACTAAAATATTGCGAATACCGCTTCCACAAACATTGCTCAAAAGTATCTCTTTGCTATATATCT
CTGTGCTATATCCCTATATAACCTACCCATCCACCTTTCGCTCCTTGAACTTGCATCTAAACTCGACCTC
TACATTTTTTATGTTTATCTCTAGTATTACTCTTTAGACAAAAAAATTGTAGTAAGAACTATTCATAGAG
TGAATCGAAAACAATACGAAAATGTAAACATTTCCTATACGTAGTATATAGAGACAAAATAGAAGAAACC
GTTCATAATTTTCTGACCAATGAAGAATCATCAACGCTATCACTTTCTGTTCACAAAGTATGCGCAATCC
ACATCGGTATAGAATATAATCGGGGATGCCTTTATCTTGAAAAAATGCACCCGCAGCTTCGCTAGTAATC
AGTAAACGCGGGAAGTGGAGTCAGGCTTTTTTTATGGAAGAGAAAATAGACACCAAAGTAGCCTTCTTCT
AACCTTAACGGACCTACAGTGCAAAAAGTTATCAAGAGACTGCATTATAGAGCGCACAAAGGAGAAAAAA
AGTAATCTAAGATGCTTTGTTAGAAAAATAGCGCTCTCGGGATGCATTTTTGTAGAACAAAAAAGAAGTA
TAGATTCTTTGTTGGTAAAATAGCGCTCTCGCGTTGCATTTCTGTTCTGTAAAAATGCAGCTCAGATTCT
TTGTTTGAAAAATTAGCGCTCTCGCGTTGCATTTTTGTTTTACAAAAATGAAGCACAGATTCTTCGTTGG
TAAAATAGCGCTTTCGCGTTGCATTTCTGTTCTGTAAAAATGCAGCTCAGATTCTTTGTTTGAAAAATTA
GCGCTCTCGCGTTGCATTTTTGTTCTACAAAATGAAGCACAGATGCTTCGTTAACAAAGATATGCTATTG
AAGTGCAAGATGGAAACGCAGAAAATGAACCGGGGATGCGACGTGCAAGATTACCTATGCAATAGATGCA
ATAGTTTCTCCAGGAACCGAAATACATACATTGTCTTCCGTAAAGCGCTAGACTATATATTATTATACAG
GTTCAAATATACTATCTGTTTCAGGGAAAACTCCCAGGTTCGGATGTTCAAAATTCAATGATGGGTAACA
AGTACGATCCGATAAATGCGGTGTGAAATACCGCACAGATGCGTAAGGAGAAAATACCGCATCAGGCGCC
ATTCGCCATTCAGGCTGCGCAACTGTTGGGAAGGGCGATCGGTGCGGGCCTCTTCGCTATTACGCCAGCT
GGCGAAAGGGGGATGTGCTGCAAGGCGATTAAGTTGGGTAACGCCAGGGTTTTCCCAGTCACGACGTTGT
AAAACGACGGCCAGTGCTCGAGCGGTAGAGGTGTGGTCAATAAGAGCGACCTCATGCTATACCTGAGAAA
GCAACCTGACCTACAGGAAAGAGTTACTCAAGAATAAGAATTTTCGTTTTAAAACCTAAGAGTCACTTTA
AAATTTGTATACACTTATTTTTTTTATAACTTATTTAATAATAAAAATCATAAATCATAAGAAATTCGCT
TATTTAGAAGTGTCAACAACGTATCTACCAACGATTTGACCCTTTTCCATCTTTTCGTAAATTTCTGGCA
AGGTAGACAAGCCGACAACCTTGATTGGAGACTTGACCAAACCTCTGGCGAAGAAGTCCAAAGTTAGTGG
TGGTGGTGGTGGTGAGAACCTCTAACCTTTCTCTTCTTCTTTGGGGTACCCTGCAGTCTAGAAGGCGGCC
GCCCGGGGGATCCGACGTAGATGCCGGAGTTTGCTGCGATGGCCGAGGGAATCGGGTTTCCATCTTTTAG
GAGACCTTGCATTGCCTTAACAATAAGCTCGCAGTCGGAATTCGTGGCGAAAATTGGAATGGTTAGTTCC
ATATTTAAGTACGAACGCCATGCGGCTACAGGAAGCTCTACACCACCAACAGTCTGGGTTGCCACTTTAG
GCACCTCGACTTTGATGGTGTATTTGCGCTTCTGCGCAGAGCTCTGACGAACGCTACAGGTTACTTTGTA
AGCCTGTGAACGCGAGTTAGAGCTGATCCATTCAGCGACCCCGTTAGCGAAGTTGCTTGGGGCGACAGTC
ACGTCGCCAGTTCCGCCATTGTCGACGAGAACGAACTGAGTAAAGTTAGAAGCCATACTAGTTTTGTAAT
TAAAACTTAGATTAGATTGCTATGCTTTCTTTCTAATGAGCAAGAAGTAAAAAAAGTTGTAATAGAACAA
GAAAAATGAAACTGAAACTTGAGAAATTGAAGACCGTTTATTAACTTAAATATCAATGGGAGGTCATCGA
AAGAGAAAAAAATC
